Addgene plasmid #31960: myc-mULK1
Depositing lab: Do-Hyung Kim. Depositing organization: University of Minnesota. Publication: ULK-Atg13-FIP200 complexes mediate mTOR signaling to the autophagy machinery. Jung CH, Jun CB, Ro SH, Kim YM, Otto NM, Cao J, Kundu M, Kim DH. Mol Biol Cell. 2009 Apr;20(7):1992-2003. Epub 2009 Feb 18. 10.1091/mbc.e08-12-1249 PubMed 19225151.
Backbone
  Vector backbone: pRK5
  Backbone size w/o insert (bp): 4754
  Vector type: Mammalian Expression
Growth in bacteria
  Bacterial resistance: Ampicillin, 100 μg/mL
  Growth temperature: 37°C
  Growth strain: DH5alpha
  Copy number: Unknown
Gene/Insert
  Gene/Insert name: ULK1
  Species: M. musculus (mouse)
  Entrez Gene: Ulk1 (a.k.a. AU041434, Unc51.1, mKIAA0722)
  Promoter: CMV, SP6
  Tag / fusion protein: myc (N terminal on insert)
  Cloning method: Restriction Enzyme; 5′ cloning site SalI (unknown if destroyed); 3′ cloning site NotI (unknown if destroyed)
  Sequencing primers: 5′ SP6; 3′ SV40pA-R
Terms and licenses: Academic/Nonprofit Terms; Industry Terms: Not Available to Industry
How to cite: myc-mULK1 was a gift from Do-Hyung Kim (Addgene plasmid # 31960 ; http://n2t.net/addgene:31960 ; RRID:Addgene_31960)
