[The description below was written by a language model from this plasmid's Addgene catalogue record.]
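Description:
myc-mULK1 is a mammalian expression plasmid built on the pRK5 backbone (4754 bp without the insert) that encodes mouse ULK1 (Ulk1, also known as Unc51.1) carrying an N-terminal myc epitope tag. The coding sequence was inserted by restriction cloning between SalI at the 5′ end and NotI at the 3′ end, although the record does not say whether these sites remain intact. The plasmid is propagated in E. coli under ampicillin selection. Its copy number is listed as unknown, and no feature table is provided, so the origin of replication and the insert size are not documented here. No mammalian selection marker is recorded, which suggests the plasmid is mainly suited to transient transfection.

Expression in mammalian cells is driven by the CMV promoter, a strong constitutive promoter. An SP6 phage promoter also lies upstream of the insert, where it can support in vitro transcription and serves as the 5′ sequencing primer site. The 3′ sequencing primer anneals in an SV40 polyadenylation region, implying that transcripts are terminated and polyadenylated by an SV40 signal downstream of the insert. The myc tag allows the expressed protein to be detected or immunoprecipitated with anti-myc antibodies, without relying on an antibody against ULK1 itself.

ULK1 is a serine/threonine kinase that acts early in autophagy induction. The associated publication concerns ULK–Atg13–FIP200 complexes as mediators of mTOR signaling to the autophagy machinery. This points to use of the construct for overexpressing tagged ULK1 in cultured cells to study its binding partners, its phosphorylation and its regulation.
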