>Addgene plasmid #31960 | myc-mULK1 | addgene partial sequence | sequence record 37076 | SP6 5'-ATTTAGGTGACACTATAG-3'
TCCACTCCCAGGTCCAACTGCACCTCGGTTCTATCGATTGAATTCCCGAACCGACAGTCGGTCTCTTCAC
CAAGGCCATTCGCGCCACCATGGAGCAAAAGCTCATTTCTGAGGAAGATCTCAATGGTGGTGGTGGTGGG
TCGAGCATGGAGCCGGGCCGCGGCGGCGTCGAGACCGTGGGCAAGTTCGAGTTCTCTCGCAAGGACCTGA
TTGGACACGGCGCCTTCGCGGTGGTCTTCAAGGGTCGACACCGCGAGAAGCACGACCTGGAGGTGGCCGT
CAAATGCATTAACAAGAAGAACCTTGCCAAGTCCCAAACACTGCTGGGAAAGGAAATCAAAATCCTGAAG
GAACTAAAGCACGAAAACATCGTGGCGCTGTATGACTTCCAGGAAATGGCTAATTCTGTCTACCTGGTCA
TGGAGTATTGTAATGGTGGAGACCTGGCTGACTACCTGCACACTATGCGCACACTGAGTGAAGACACTGT
CAGGCTTTTCCTACAGCAGATCGCTGGCGCCATGCGGCTGCTGCACAGCAAGGGCATCATCCACCGGGAC
CTGAAGCCCCAGAACATCCTGCTGTCCAACCCTGGGGGCCGCCGGGCCAACCCCAGCAACATCCGAGTCA
AGATTGCTGACTTTGGATTCGCTCGGTACC
